>Addgene plasmid #22199 | pSFG-GFP | addgene full sequence | sequence record 319783 | Addgene NGS Result
AAGCTTTGCTCTTAGGAGTTTCCTAATACATCCCAAACTCAAATATATAAAGCATTTGACTTGTTCTATG
CCCTAGGGGGCGGGGGGAAGCTAAGCCAGCTTTTTTTAACATTTAAAATGTTAATTCCATTTTAAATGCA
CAGATGTTTTTATTTCATAAGGGTTTCAATGTGCATGAATGCTGCAATATTCCTGTTACCAAAGCTAGTA
TAAATAAAAATAGATAAACGTGGAAATTACTTAGAGTTTCTGTCATTAACGTTTCCTTCCTCAGTTGACA
ACATAAATGCGCTGCTGAGAAGCCAGTTTGCATCTGTCAGGATCAATTTCCCATTATGCCAGTCATATTA
ATTACTAGTCAATTAGTTGATTTTTATTTTTGACATATACATGTGAAAGACCCCACCTGTAGGTTTGGCA
AGCTAGCTTAAGTAACGCCATTTTGCAAGGCATGGAAAAATACATAACTGAGAATAGAAAAGTTCAGATC
AAGGTCAGGAACAGATGGAACAGCTGAATATGGGCCAAACAGGATATCTGTGGTAAGCAGTTCCTGCCCC
GGCTCAGGGCCAAGAACAGATGGAACAGCTGAATATGGGCCAAACAGGATATCTGTGGTAAGCAGTTCCT
GCCCCGGCTCAGGGCCAAGAACAGATGGTCCCCAGATGCGGTCCAGCCCTCAGCAGTTTCTAGAGAACCA
TCAGATGTTTCCAGGGTGCCCCAAGGACCTGAAATGACCCTGTGCCTTATTTGAACTAACCAATCAGTTC
GCTTCTCGCTTCTGTTCGCGCGCTTCTGCTCCCCGAGCTCAATAAAAGAGCCCACAACCCCTCACTCGGC
GCGCCAGTCCTCCGATTGACTGAGTCGCCCGGGTACCCGTGTATCCAATAAACCCTCTTGCAGTTGCATC
CGACTTGTGGTCTCGCTGTTCCTTGGGAGGGTCTCCTCTGAGTGATTGACTACCCGTCAGCGGGGGTCTT
TCATTTGGGGGCTCGTCCGGGATCGGGAGACCCCTGCCCAGGGACCACCGACCCACCACCGGGAGGTAAG
CTGGCCAGCAACTTATCTGTGTCTGTCCGATTGTCTAGTGTCTATGACTGATTTTATGCGCCTGCGTCGG
TACTAGTTAGCTAACTAGCTCTGTATCTGGCGGACCCGTGGTGGAACTGACGAGTTCGGAACACCCGGCC
GCAACCCTGGGAGACGTCCCAGGGACTTCGGGGGCCGTTTTTGTGGCCCGACCTGAGTCCTAAAATCCCG
ATCGTTTAGGACTCTTTGGTGCACCCCCCTTAGAGGAGGGATATGTGGTTCTGGTAGGAGACGAGAACCT
AAAACAGTTCCCGCCTCCGTCTGAATTTTTGCTTTCGGTTTGGGACCGAAGCCGCGCCGCGCGTCTTGTC
TGCTGCAGCATCGTTCTGTGTTGTCTCTGTCTGACTGTGTTTCTGTATTTGTCTGAAAATATGGGCCCGG
GCTAGCCTGTTACCACTCCCTTAAGTTTGACCTTAGGTCACTGGAAAGATGTCGAGCGGATCGCTCACAA
CCAGTCGGTAGATGTCAAGAAGAGACGTTGGGTTACCTTCTGCTCTGCAGAATGGCCAACCTTTAACGTC
GGATGGCCGCGAGACGGCACCTTTAACCGAGACCTCATCACCCAGGTTAAGATCAAGGTCTTTTCACCTG
GCCCGCATGGACACCCAGACCAGGTCCCCTACATCGTGACCTGGGAAGCCTTGGCTTTTGACCCCCCTCC
CTGGGTCAAGCCCTTTGTACACCCTAAGCCTCCGCCTCCTCTTCCTCCATCCGCCCCGTCTCTCCCCCTT
GAACCTCCTCGTTCGACCCCGCCTCGATCCTCCCTTTATCCAGCCCTCACTCCTTCTCTAGGCGCCCCCA
TATGGCCATATGAGATCTTATATGGGGCACCCCCGCCCCTTGTAAACTTCCCTGACCCTGACATGACAAG
AGTTACTAACAGCCCCTCTCTCCAAGCTCACTTACAGGCTCTCTACTTAGTCCAGCACGAAGTCTGGAGA
CCTCTGGCGGCAGCCTACCAAGAACAACTGGACCGACCGGTGGTACCTCACCCTTACCGAGTCGGCGACA
CAGTGTGGGTCCGCCGACACCAGACTAAGAACCTAGAACCTCGCTGGAAAGGACCTTACACAGTCCTGCT
GACCACCCCCACCGCCCTCAAAGTAGACGGCATCGCAGCTTGGATACACGCCGCCCACGTGAAGGCTGCC
GACCCCGGGGGTGGACCATCCTCTAGCCCTCGAGTTTACCACTCCCTATCAGTGATAGAGAAAAGTGAAA
GTCGAGTTTACCACTCCCTATCAGTGATAGAGAAAAGTGAAAGTCGAGTTTACCACTCCCTATCAGTGAT
AGAGAAAAGTGAAAGTCGAGTTTACCACTCCCTATCAGTGATAGAGAAAAGTGAAAGTCGAGTTTACCAG
TCCCTATCAGTGATAGAGAAAAGTGAAAGTCGAGTTTACCACTCCCTATCAGTGATAGAGAAAAGTGAAA
GTCGAGTTTACCACTCCCTATCAGTGATAGAGAAAAGTGAAAGTCGAGCTCGGTACCCGGGTCGAGGTAG
GCGTGTACGGTGGGAGGCCTATATAAGCAGAGCTCGTTTAGTGAACCGTCAGATCGCCTGGAGACGCCAT
CCACGCTGTTTTGACCTCCATAGAAGACACCGGGACCGATCCGACCTGCCATGGTGAGCAAGGGCGAGGA
GCTGTTCACCGGGGTGGTGCCCATCCTGGTCGAGCTGGACGGCGACGTAAACGGCCACAAGTTCAGCGTG
TCCGGCGAGGGCGAGGGCGATGCCACCTACGGCAAGCTGACCCTGAAGTTCATCTGCACCACCGGCAAGC
TGCCCGTGCCCTGGCCCACCCTCGTGACCACCCTGACCTACGGCGTGCAGTGCTTCAGCCGCTACCCCGA
CCACATGAAGCAGCACGACTTCTTCAAGTCCGCCATGCCCGAAGGCTACGTCCAGGAGCGCACCATCTTC
TTCAAGGACGACGGCAACTACAAGACCCGCGCCGAGGTGAAGTTCGAGGGCGACACCCTGGTGAACCGCA
TCGAGCTGAAGGGCATCGACTTCAAGGAGGACGGCAACATCCTGGGGCACAAGCTGGAGTACAACTACAA
CAGCCACAACGTCTATATCATGGCCGACAAGCAGAAGAACGGCATCAAGGTGAACTTCAAGATCCGCCAC
AACATCGAGGACGGCAGCGTGCAGCTCGCCGACCACTACCAGCAGAACACCCCCATCGGCGACGGCCCCG
TGCTGCTGCCCGACAACCACTACCTGAGCACCCAGTCCGCCCTGAGCAAAGACCCCAACGAGAAGCGCGA
TCACATGGTCCTGCTGGAGTTCGTGACCGCCGCCGGGATCACTCTCGGCATGGACGAGCTGTACAAGTAA
AGCGGCCGCGGATCCCCCTCTCCCTCCCCCCCCCCTAACGTTACTGGCCGAAGCCGCTTGGAATAAGGCC
GGTGTGCGTTTGTCTATATGTTATTTTCCACCATATTGCCGTCTTTTGGCAATGTGAGGGCCCGGAAACC
TGGCCCTGTCTTCTTGACGAGCATTCCTAGGGGTCTTTCCCCTCTCGCCAAAGGAATGCAAGGTCTGTTG
AATGTCGTGAAGGAAGCAGTTCCTCTGGAAGCTTCTTGAAGACAAACAACGTCTGTAGCGACCCTTTGCA
GGCAGCGGAACCCCCCACCTGGCGACAGGTGCCTCTGCGGCCAAAAGCCACGTGTATAAGATACACCTGC
AAAGGCGGCACAACCCCAGTGCCACGTTGTGAGTTGGATAGTTGTGGAAAGAGTCAAATGGCTCTCCTCA
AGCGTATTCAACAAGGGGCTGAAGGATGCCCAGAAGGTACCCCATTGTATGGGATCTGATCTGGGGCCTC
GGTGCACATGCTTTACATGTGTTTAGTCGAGGTTAAAAAAACGTCTAGGCCCCCCGAACCACGGGGACGT
GGTTTTCCTTTGAAAAACACGATGATAAGCTTGCCACAACCATGTCTAGATTAGATAAAAGTAAAGTGAT
TAACAGCGCATTAGAGCTGCTTAATGAGGTCGGAATCGAAGGTTTAACAACCCGTAAACTCGCCCAGAAG
CTAGGTGTAGAGCAGCCTACATTGTATTGGCATGTAAAAAATAAGCGGGCTTTGCTCGACGCCTTAGCCA
TTGAGATGTTAGATAGGCACCATACTCACTTTTGCCCTTTAGAAGGGGAAAGCTGGCAAGATTTTTTACG
TAATAACGCTAAAAGTTTTAGATGTGCTTTACTAAGTCATCGCGATGGAGCAAAAGTACATTTAGGTACA
CGGCCTACAGAAAAACAGTATGAAACTCTCGAAAATCAATTAGCCTTTTTATGCCAACAAGGTTTTTCAC
TAGAGAATGCATTATATGCACTCAGCGCTGTGGGGCATTTTACTTTAGGTTGCGTATTGGAAGATCAAGA
GCATCAAGTCGCTAAAGAAGAAAGGGAAACACCTACTACTGATAGTATGCCGCCATTATTACGACAAGCT
ATCGAATTATTTGATCACCAAGGTGCAGAGCCAGCCTTCTTATTCGGCCTTGAATTGATCATATGCGGAT
TAGAAAAACAACTTAAATGTGAAAGTGGGTCCGCGTACAGCCGCGCGCGTACGAAAAACAATTACGGGTC
TACCATCGAGGGCCTGCTCGATCTCCCGGACGACGACGCCCCCGAAGAGGCGGGGCTGGCGGCTCCGCGC
CTGTCCTTTCTCCCCGCGGGACACACGCGCAGACTGTCGACGGCCCCCCCGACCGATGTCAGCCTGGGGG
ACGAGCTCCACTTAGACGGCGAGGACGTGGCGATGGCGCATGCCGACGCGCTAGACGATTTCGATCTGGA
CATGTTGGGGGACGGGGATTCCCCGGGTCCGGGATTTACCCCCCACGACTCCGCCCCCTACGGCGCTCTG
GATATGGCCGACTTCGAGTTTGAGCAGATGTTTACCGATGCCCTTGGAATTGACGAGTACGGTGGGTAGG
GGGCGCGAAGATCCGGATTAGTCCAATTTGTTAAAGACAGGATATCAGTGGTCCAGGCTCTAGTTTTGAC
TCAACAATATCACCAGCTGAAGCCTATAGAGTACGAGCCATAGATAAAATAAAAGATTTTATTTAGTCTC
CAGAAAAAGGGGGGAATGAAAGACCCCACCTGTAGGTTTGGCAAGCTAGCTCGACCCTAGAGAACCATCA
GATGTTTCCAGGGTGCCCCAAGGACCTGAAATGACCCTGTGCCTTATTTGAACTAACCAATCAGTTCGCT
TCTCGCTTCTGTTCGCGCGCTTCTGCTCCCCGAGCTCAATAAAAGAGCCCACAACCCCTCACTCGGGGCG
CCAGTCCTCCGATTGACTGAGTCGCCCGGGTACCCGTGTATCCAATAAACCCTCTTGCAGTTGCATCCGA
CTTGTGGTCTCGCTGTTCCTTGGGAGGGTCTCCTCTGAGTGATTGACTACCCGTCAGCGGGGGTCTTTCA
CATGCAGCATGTATCAAAATTAATTTGGTTTTTTTTCTTAAGTATTTACATTAAATGGCCATAGTACTTA
AAGTTACATTGGCTTCCTTGAAATAAACATGGAGTATTCAGAATGTGTCATAAATATTTCTAATTTTAAG
ATAGTATCTCCATTGGCTTTCTACTTTTTCTTTTATTTTTTTTTGTCCTCTGTCTTCCATTTGTTGTTGT
TGTTGTTTGTTTGTTTGTTTGTTGGTTGGTTGGTTAATTTTTTTTTAAAGATCCTACACTATAGTTCAAG
CTAGACTATTAGCTACTCTGTAACCCAGGGTGACCTTGAAGTCATGGGTAGCCTGCTGTTTTAGCCTTCC
CACATCTAAGATTACAGGTATGAGCTATCATTTTTGGTATATTGATTGATTGATTGATTGATGTGTGTGT
GTGTGATTGTGTTTGTGTGTGTGATTGTGTATATGTGTGTATGGTTGTGTGTGATTGTGTGTATGTATGT
TTGTGTGTGATTGTGTGTGTGTGATTGTGCATGTGTGTGTGTGTGATTGTGTTTATGTGTATGATTGTGT
GTGTGTGTGTGTGTGTGTGTGTGTGTGTGTGTGTGTGTGTGTTGTGTATATATATTTATGGTAGTGAGAG
GCAACGCTCCGGCTCAGGTGTCAGGTTGGTTTTTGAGACAGAGTCTTTCACTTAGCTTGGAATTCACTGG
CCGTCGTTTTACAACGTCGTGACTGGGAAAACCCTGGCGTTACCCAACTTAATCGCCTTGCAGCACATCC
CCCTTTCGCCAGCTGGCGTAATAGCGAAGAGGCCCGCACCGATCGCCCTTCCCAACAGTTGCGCAGCCTG
AATGGCGAATGGCGCCTGATGCGGTATTTTCTCCTTACGCATCTGTGCGGTATTTCACACCGCATATGGT
GCACTCTCAGTACAATCTGCTCTGATGCCGCATAGTTAAGCCAGCCCCGACACCCGCCAACACCCGCTGA
CGCGCCCTGACGGGCTTGTCTGCTCCCGGCATCCGCTTACAGACAAGCTGTGACCGTCTCCGGGAGCTGC
ATGTGTCAGAGGTTTTCACCGTCATCACCGAAACGCGCGAGACGAAAGGGCCTCGTGATACGCCTATTTT
TATAGGTTAATGTCATGATAATAATGGTTTCTTAGACGTCAGGTGGCACTTTTCGGGGAAATGTGCGCGG
AACCCCTATTTGTTTATTTTTCTAAATACATTCAAATATGTATCCGCTCATGAGACAATAACCCTGATAA
ATGCTTCAATAATATTGAAAAAGGAAGAGTATGAGTATTCAACATTTCCGTGTCGCCCTTATTCCCTTTT
TTGCGGCATTTTGCCTTCCTGTTTTTGCTCACCCAGAAACGCTGGTGAAAGTAAAAGATGCTGAAGATCA
GTTGGGTGCACGAGTGGGTTACATCGAACTGGATCTCAACAGCGGTAAGATCCTTGAGAGTTTTCGCCCC
GAAGAACGTTTTCCAATGATGAGCACTTTTAAAGTTCTGCTATGTGGCGCGGTATTATCCCGTATTGACG
CCGGGCAAGAGCAACTCGGTCGCCGCATACACTATTCTCAGAATGACTTGGTTGAGTACTCACCAGTCAC
AGAAAAGCATCTTACGGATGGCATGACAGTAAGAGAATTATGCAGTGCTGCCATAACCATGAGTGATAAC
ACTGCGGCCAACTTACTTCTGACAACGATCGGAGGACCGAAGGAGCTAACCGCTTTTTTGCACAACATGG
GGGATCATGTAACTCGCCTTGATCGTTGGGAACCGGAGCTGAATGAAGCCATACCAAACGACGAGCGTGA
CACCACGATGCCTGTAGCAATGGCAACAACGTTGCGCAAACTATTAACTGGCGAACTACTTACTCTAGCT
TCCCGGCAACAATTAATAGACTGGATGGAGGCGGATAAAGTTGCAGGACCACTTCTGCGCTCGGCCCTTC
CGGCTGGCTGGTTTATTGCTGATAAATCTGGAGCCGGTGAGCGTGGGTCTCGCGGTATCATTGCAGCACT
GGGGCCAGATGGTAAGCCCTCCCGTATCGTAGTTATCTACACGACGGGGAGTCAGGCAACTATGGATGAA
CGAAATAGACAGATCGCTGAGATAGGTGCCTCACTGATTAAGCATTGGTAACTGTCAGACCAAGTTTACT
CATATATACTTTAGATTGATTTAAAACTTCATTTTTAATTTAAAAGGATCTAGGTGAAGATCCTTTTTGA
TAATCTCATGACCAAAATCCCTTAACGTGAGTTTTCGTTCCACTGAGCGTCAGACCCCGTAGAAAAGATC
AAAGGATCTTCTTGAGATCCTTTTTTTCTGCGCGTAATCTGCTGCTTGCAAACAAAAAAACCACCGCTAC
CAGCGGTGGTTTGTTTGCCGGATCAAGAGCTACCAACTCTTTTTCCGAAGGTAACTGGCTTCAGCAGAGC
GCAGATACCAAATACTGTTCTTCTAGTGTAGCCGTAGTTAGGCCACCACTTCAAGAACTCTGTAGCACCG
CCTACATACCTCGCTCTGCTAATCCTGTTACCAGTGGCTGCTGCCAGTGGCGATAAGTCGTGTCTTACCG
GGTTGGACTCAAGACGATAGTTACCGGATAAGGCGCAGCGGTCGGGCTGAACGGGGGGTTCGTGCACACA
GCCCAGCTTGGAGCGAACGACCTACACCGAACTGAGATACCTACAGCGTGAGCTATGAGAAAGCGCCACG
CTTCCCGAAGGGAGAAAGGCGGACAGGTATCCGGTAAGCGGCAGGGTCGGAACAGGAGAGCGCACGAGGG
AGCTTCCAGGGGGAAACGCCTGGTATCTTTATAGTCCTGTCGGGTTTCGCCACCTCTGACTTGAGCGTCG
ATTTTTGTGATGCTCGTCAGGGGGGCGGAGCCTATGGAAAAACGCCAGCAACGCGGCCTTTTTACGGTTC
CTGGCCTTTTGCTGGCCTTTTGCTCACATGTTCTTTCCTGCGTTATCCCCTGATTCTGTGGATAACCGTA
TTACCGCCTTTGAGTGAGCTGATACCGCTCGCCGCAGCCGAACGACCGAGCGCAGCGAGTCAGTGAGCGA
GGAAGCGGAAGAGCGCCCAATACGCAAACCGCCTCTCCCCGCGCGTTGGCCGATTCATTAATGCAGCTGG
CACGACAGGTTTCCCGACTGGAAAGCGGGCAGTGAGCGCAACGCAATTAATGTGAGTTAGCTCACTCATT
AGGCACCCCAGGCTTTACACTTTATGCTTCCGGCTCGTATGTTGTGTGGAATTGTGAGCGGATAACAATT
TCACACAGGAAACAGCTATGACCATGATTACGCC
Features (pLannotate 1.2.2; 24 found; start..end, strand, type, name):
    394..985     +  LTR            LTR: long terminal repeat from Moloney murine leukemia virus
   1048..1247    +  misc_feature   MMLV Ψ: packaging signal of Moloney murine leukemia virus (MMLV)
   1299..1387    +  misc_feature   MESV Ψ (fragment): packaging signal of murine embryonic stem cell virus
   1477..1886    +  CDS            gag (truncated) (fragment): truncated Moloney murine leukemia virus (MMLV) gag gene lacking the start codon
   1896..2266    +  misc_feature   pol region: Moloney murine leukemia virus (MMLV) pol region containing the splice acceptor site
   2283..2553    +  protein_bind   tetracycline response element: contains seven copies of the tetracycline operator tetO tetracycline repressor TetR
   2564..2581    +  misc_feature   MCS (fragment): pUC18/19 multiple cloning site
   2586..2624    +  promoter       minimal CMV promoter: human cytomegalovirus (CMV) immediate early promoter
   2711..3430    +  CDS            EGFP: the original enhanced GFP (Yang et al., 1996) mammalian codon-optimized
   3556..4018    +  misc_feature   IRES: internal ribosome entry site (IRES) of the encephalomyocarditis virus (EMCV)
   4032..5039    +  CDS            tTA: tetracycline-controlled transactivator, comprising a fusion of the tetracycline repressor TetR with the C-terminal activation domain of herpes simplex virus VP16 In the Tet-Off® system, tTA binds to the Tet-responsive element and stimulates transcription only in the absence of tetracycline or doxycycline.
   5056..5153    +  CDS            env (fragment): murine leukemia virus gPr80 envelope polyprotein precursor; env; proteolytically cleaved into gp70SU and p15TM subunits
   5195..5231    +  LTR            3' LTR (ΔU3) (fragment): self-inactivating 3' long terminal repeat (LTR) from Moloney murine leukemia virus
   5231..5530    +  LTR            3' LTR (ΔU3) (fragment): self-inactivating 3' long terminal repeat (LTR) from Moloney murine leukemia virus
   6222..6379    +  CDS            lacZα (fragment): LacZα fragment of β-galactosidase; lacZ fragment
   6385..6484    -  misc_feature   bom (fragment): basis of mobility region from pBR322
   6586..6621    -  CDS            rop (fragment): Rop protein, which maintains plasmids at low copy number; rop
   6716..6820    +  promoter       AmpR promoter: bla
   6821..7681    +  CDS            AmpR: β-lactamase; bla; confers resistance to ampicillin, carbenicillin, and related antibiotics
   7852..8440    +  rep_origin     ori: high-copy-number ColE1/pMB1/pBR322/pUC origin of replication
   8623..8715    +  CDS            lacI (fragment): lac repressor; lacI; The lac repressor binds to the lac operator to inhibit transcription in E. coli. This inhibition can be relieved by adding lactose or isopropyl-β-D-thiogalactopyranoside (IPTG).
   8728..8749    +  protein_bind   CAP binding site: CAP binding activates transcription in the presence of cAMP. E. coli catabolite activator protein
   8764..8794    +  promoter       lac promoter: promoter for the E. coli lac operon
   8802..8818    +  protein_bind   lac operator: The lac repressor binds to the lac operator to inhibit transcription in E. coli. This inhibition can be relieved by adding lactose or isopropyl-β-D-thiogalactopyranoside (IPTG). lac repressor encoded by lacI
