[The description below was written by a language model from this plasmid's Addgene catalogue record and pLannotate feature annotations shown in this document.]
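Description:
pSFG-GFP is a Moloney murine leukemia virus-based retroviral vector for mammalian expression, built on the pSFG backbone and sequenced at about 8.9 kb. It is propagated in E. coli through a high-copy ColE1/pUC-type origin and selected with ampicillin via the β-lactamase gene. Residual fragments of lacZα, lacI, rop and bom, plus a lac promoter/operator, are cloning-vector remnants with no evident role in the payload. The viral portion consists of a 5′ MMLV LTR, the Ψ packaging signal with an extended truncated gag segment that lacks its start codon, and the pol region carrying the splice acceptor. It ends in a 3′ LTR annotated as ΔU3, which indicates a self-inactivating design: after reverse transcription and integration, LTR promoter activity is lost and expression depends on the internal promoter. Because the gag, pol and env coding functions are absent or fragmentary, infectious particles must be produced in packaging cells that supply them in trans.

The catalogue lists no gene insert beyond a roughly 700 bp GFP placed between NcoI and NotI, described as an N-terminal tag on the backbone. The feature table shows a more elaborate internal cassette than the catalogue describes. A tetracycline response element with seven tetO copies, joined to a minimal CMV promoter, drives EGFP, followed by an EMCV IRES and the tTA transactivator (TetR–VP16). This bicistronic arrangement forms an autoregulatory Tet-Off loop, in which tTA made from the transcript binds the TRE and reinforces expression of both EGFP and itself, while tetracycline or doxycycline shuts the loop down. The construct therefore appears suited as a GFP-only control, or as a parent for GFP fusions, in regulated retroviral transduction experiments, although the record does not state its purpose explicitly.
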