Addgene plasmid #22199: pSFG-GFP
Depositing lab: Ananda Roy. Depositing organization: Tufts University. Publication: Opposing functions of TFII-I spliced isoforms in growth factor-induced gene expression. Hakre S, Tussie-Luna MI, Ashworth T, Novina CD, Settleman J, Sharp PA, Roy AL. Mol Cell. 2006 Oct 20. 24(2):301-8. 10.1016/j.molcel.2006.09.005 PubMed 17052463.
Backbone
  Vector backbone: pSFG
  Backbone size w/o insert (bp): 8200
  Vector type: Mammalian Expression, Retroviral
Growth in bacteria
  Bacterial resistance: Ampicillin, 100 μg/mL
  Growth temperature: 37°C
  Growth strain: DH5alpha
  Copy number: Unknown
Gene/Insert
  Gene/Insert name: None
  Insert size (bp): 700
  Tag / fusion protein: GFP (N terminal on backbone)
  Cloning method: Restriction Enzyme; 5′ cloning site NcoI (unknown if destroyed); 3′ cloning site NotI (unknown if destroyed)
  Sequencing primers: 5′ CMV forward; 3′ GFP-R
Terms and licenses: Academic/Nonprofit Terms; Industry Terms: Not Available to Industry
How to cite: pSFG-GFP was a gift from Ananda Roy (Addgene plasmid # 22199 ; http://n2t.net/addgene:22199 ; RRID:Addgene_22199)
