>Addgene plasmid #22199 | pSFG-GFP | addgene partial sequence | sequence record 28013 | 22199 with EGFP-N
CAGCGTGGATGGCGTCTCCAGGCGATCTGACGGTTCACTAAACGAGCTCTGCTTATATAGGCCTCCCACC
GTACACGCCTACCTCGACCCGGGTACCGAGCTCGACTTTCACTTTTCTCTATCACTGATAGGGAGTGGTA
AACTCGACTTTCACTTTTCTCTATCACTGATAGGGAGTGGTAAACTCGACTTTCACTTTTCTCTATCACT
GATAGGGACTGGTAAACTCGACTTTCACTTTTCTCTATCACTGATAGGGAGTGGTAAACTCGACTTTCAC
TTTTCTCTATCACTGATAGGGAGTGGTAAACTCGACTTTCACTTTTCTCTATCACTGATAGGGAGTGGTA
AACTCGACTTTCACTTTTCTCTATCACTGATAGGGAGTGGTAAACTCGAGGGCTAGAGGATGGTCCACCC
CCGGGGTCGGCAGCCTTCACGTGGGCGGCGTGTATCCAAGCTGCGATGCCGTCTACTTTGAGGGCGGTGG
GGGTG
